Addgene plasmid #109249: pTHSSe_51
Purpose: p15A BbsI cloning vector
Depositing lab: Christopher Voigt. Depositing organization: Massachusetts Institute of Technology. Publication: Engineered promoters enable constant gene expression at any copy number in bacteria. Segall-Shapiro TH, Sontag ED, Voigt CA. Nat Biotechnol. 2018 Mar 19. pii: nbt.4111. doi: 10.1038/nbt.4111. PubMed 29553576.
Backbone
  Vector backbone: unknown
  Vector type: Bacterial Expression
Growth in bacteria
  Bacterial resistance: Ampicillin, 100 μg/mL
  Growth temperature: 37°C
  Growth strain: DH5alpha
  Copy number: Low Copy
Gene/Insert
  Gene/Insert name: sfGFP
  Species: Synthetic
  Promoter: PJ23105
  Cloning method: Gibson Cloning
Terms and licenses: Academic/Nonprofit Terms; Industry Terms: Not Available to Industry
How to cite: pTHSSe_51 was a gift from Christopher Voigt (Addgene plasmid # 109249 ; http://n2t.net/addgene:109249 ; RRID:Addgene_109249)
