[The description below was written by a language model from this plasmid's Addgene catalogue record and pLannotate feature annotations shown in this document.]
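Description:
pTHSSe_51 is a small (about 3.2 kb) bacterial expression plasmid described by its depositor as a p15A BbsI cloning vector. It replicates in E. coli from the p15A origin, which the catalogue lists as low copy and which is compatible with ColE1-type plasmids, and it is selected with ampicillin through a β-lactamase (AmpR) gene driven by its own bla promoter. The parent backbone is not stated in the record. The annotation also flags short fragments resembling an RSF origin and the pBR322 bom region next to the p15A origin; these are partial matches and probably reflect sequence similarity rather than separate functional elements.

The payload is a constitutive superfolder GFP reporter cassette. The catalogue names the promoter as PJ23105, a member of the Anderson constitutive promoter family. The automated annotation instead reports a partial hit to the related J23119 promoter, which is expected given how similar these promoters are. Between the promoter and the coding sequence sits the sTRSV hammerhead ribozyme, a self-cleaving RNA commonly used as an insulator: it trims the 5′ end of the transcript so that translation is less dependent on the upstream promoter context. The sfGFP gene is followed by a series of terminators (rrnB T1, T7Te and a his operon terminator), and the unit is flanked by BioBrick prefix and suffix sequences, with a further terminator upstream to limit read-through.

The BbsI sites implied by the stated purpose are not annotated in the feature table, so their exact positions and which segment they are meant to replace cannot be determined from the record. The plasmid comes from work on engineered promoters that hold gene expression constant across copy numbers, where a p15A backbone of this kind would plausibly serve as one copy-number context for Type IIS assembly and fluorescence readout.
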