Features (pLannotate 1.2.2; 14 found; start..end, strand, type, name):
     29..47      +  promoter       J23119(SpeI) promoter (fragment): bacterial promoter (Registry of Standard Biological Parts BBa J23119) modified to end with an SpeI site
     65..114     +  misc_RNA       sTRSV HHRz: hammerhead ribozyme from the tobacco ringspot virus satellite RNA (Khvorova et al., 2003)
    157..870     +  CDS            Superfolder GFP: Superfolder GFP is a basic (constitutively fluorescent) green fluorescent protein published in 2005, derived from Aequorea victoria. It is reported to be a very rapidly-maturing weak dimer.
    890..961     +  terminator     rrnB T1 terminator: transcription terminator T1 from the E. coli rrnB gene
    977..1004    +  terminator     T7Te terminator: phage T7 early transcription terminator
   1023..1043    +  misc_feature   BioBrick suffix: universal suffix for all parts
   1044..1101    +  terminator     his operon terminator: This putative transcriptin terminator from the E. coli his operon has a 2-bp deletion introduced during synthesis. Its efficiency has not been determined.
   1214..1759    +  rep_origin     p15A ori: Plasmids containing the medium-copy-number p15A origin of replication can be propagated in E. coli cells that contain a second plasmid with the ColE1 origin.
   1847..1902    +  rep_origin     RSF ori (fragment): Plasmids containing the RSF 1030 origin of replication can be propagated in E. coli cells that contain additional plasmids with compatible origins.
   2001..2022    -  misc_feature   bom (fragment): basis of mobility region from pBR322
   2118..2978    -  CDS            AmpR: β-lactamase; bla; confers resistance to ampicillin, carbenicillin, and related antibiotics
   2979..3083    -  promoter       AmpR promoter: bla
   3173..3216    -  terminator     bacterial terminator: putative bacterial transcription terminator
   3219..2       +  misc_feature   BioBrick prefix (across the origin): BioBrick prefix for parts that do not start with "ATG"
>Addgene plasmid #109249 | pTHSSe_51 | addgene full sequence | sequence record 210100 | Addgene NGS Result
AGGGAGGTGTCTTCGGCGCGCCTTTACGGCTAGCTCAGTCCTAGGTACTATGCTAGCAAGGTAGCTGTCA
CCGGATGTGCTTTCCGGTCTGATGAGTCCGTGAGGACGAAACAGCCTCTACAAATAATTTTGTTTAATCA
CACAGGAAAGTACTAGATGAGCAAAGGAGAAGAACTTTTCACTGGAGTTGTCCCAATTCTTGTTGAATTA
GATGGTGATGTTAATGGGCACAAATTTTCTGTCCGTGGAGAGGGTGAAGGTGATGCTACAAACGGAAAAC
TCACCCTTAAATTTATTTGCACTACTGGAAAACTACCTGTTCCGTGGCCAACACTTGTCACTACTCTGAC
CTATGGTGTTCAATGCTTTTCCCGTTATCCGGATCACATGAAACGGCATGACTTTTTCAAGAGTGCCATG
CCCGAAGGTTATGTACAGGAACGCACTATATCTTTCAAAGATGACGGGACCTACAAGACGCGTGCTGAAG
TCAAGTTTGAAGGTGATACCCTTGTTAATCGTATCGAGTTAAAGGGTATTGATTTTAAAGAAGATGGAAA
CATTCTTGGACACAAACTCGAGTACAACTTTAACTCACACAATGTATACATCACGGCAGACAAACAAAAG
AATGGAATCAAAGCTAACTTCAAAATTCGCCACAACGTTGAAGATGGTTCCGTTCAACTAGCAGACCATT
ATCAACAAAATACTCCAATTGGCGATGGCCCTGTCCTTTTACCAGACAACCATTACCTGTCGACACAATC
TGTCCTTTCGAAAGATCCCAACGAAAAGCGTGACCACATGGTCCTTCTTGAGTTTGTAACTGCTGCTGGG
ATTACACATGGCATGGATGAGCTCTACAAATAATACTAGAGCCAGGCATCAAATAAAACGAAAGGCTCAG
TCGAAAGACTGGGCCTTTCGTTTTATCTGTTGTTTGTCGGTGAACGCTCTCTACTAGAGTCACACTGGCT
CACCTTCGGGTGGGCCTTTCTGCGTTTATAGAAGACATCGCTTACTAGTAGCGGCCGCTGCAGTCCGGCA
AAAAAGGGCAAGGTGTCACCACCCTGCCCTTTTTCTTTAAAACCGAAAAGATTACTTCGCGTTATGCAGG
CTTCCTCGCTCACTGACTCGCTGCGCTCGGTCGTTCGGCTGCGGCGAGCGGTATCAGCTCACTCAAAGGC
GGTAATTTAATAAGATGATCTTCTTGAGATCGTTTTGGTCTGCGCGTAATCTCTTGCTCTGAAAACGAAA
AAACCGCCTTGCAGGGCGGTTTTTCGAAGGTTCTCTGAGCTACCAACTCTTTGAACCGAGGTAACTGGCT
TGGAGGAGCGCAGTCACCAAAACTTGTCCTTTCAGTTTAGCCTTAACCGGCGCATGACTTCAAGACTAAC
TCCTCTAAATCAATTACCAGTGGCTGCTGCCAGTGGTGCTTTTGCATGTCTTTCCGGGTTGGACTCAAGA
CGATAGTTACCGGATAAGGCGCAGCGGTCGGACTGAACGGGGGGTTCGTGCATACAGTCCAGCTTGGAGC
GAACTGCCTACCCGGAACTGAGTGTCAGGCGTGGAATGAGACAAACGCGGCCATAACAGCGGAATGACAC
CGGTAAACCGAAAGGCAGGAACAGGAGAGCGCACGAGGGAGCCGCCAGGGGGAAACGCCTGGTATCTTTA
TAGTCCTGTCGGGTTTCGCCACCACTGATTTGAGCGTCAGATTTCGTGATGCTTGTCAGGGGGGCGGAGC
CTATGGAAAAACGGCTTTGCCGCGGCCCTCTCACTTCCCTGTTAAGTATCTTCCTGGCATCTTCCAGGAA
ATCTCCGCCCCGTTCGTAAGCCATTTCCGCTCGCCGCAGTCGAACGACCGAGCGTAGCGAGTCAGTGAGC
GAGGAAGCGGAATATATCCTGTATCACATATTCTGCTGACGCACCGGTGCAGCCTTTTTTCTCCTGCCAC
ATGAAGCACTTCACTGACACCCTCATCAGTGCCAACATAGTAAGCCAGTATACACTCCGCTACGATTATC
AAAAAGGATCTTCACCTAGATCCTTTTAAATTAAAAATGAAGTTTTAAATCAATCTAAAGTATATATGAG
TAAACTTGGTCTGACAGTTACCAATGCTTAATCAGTGAGGCACCTATCTCAGCGATCTGTCTATTTCGTT
CATCCATAGTTGCCTGACTCCCCGTCGTGTAGATAACTACGATACGGGAGGGCTTACCATCTGGCCCCAG
TGCTGCAATGATACCGCGAGAACCACGCTCACCGGCTCCAGATTTATCAGCAATAAACCAGCCAGCCGGA
AGGGCCGAGCGCAGAAGTGGTCCTGCAACTTTATCCGCCTCCATCCAGTCTATTAATTGTTGCCGGGAAG
CTAGAGTAAGTAGTTCGCCAGTTAATAGTTTGCGCAACGTTGTTGCCATTGCTACAGGCATCGTGGTGTC
ACGCTCGTCGTTTGGTATGGCTTCATTCAGCTCCGGTTCCCAACGATCAAGGCGAGTTACATGATCCCCC
ATGTTGTGCAAAAAAGCGGTTAGCTCCTTCGGTCCTCCGATCGTTGTCAGAAGTAAGTTGGCCGCAGTGT
TATCACTCATGGTTATGGCAGCACTGCATAATTCTCTTACTGTCATGCCATCCGTAAGATGCTTTTCTGT
GACTGGTGAGTACTCAACCAAGTCATTCTGAGAATAGTGTATGCGGCGACCGAGTTGCTCTTGCCCGGCG
TCAATACGGGATAATACCGCGCCACATAGCAGAACTTTAAAAGTGCTCATCATTGGAAAACGTTCTTCGG
GGCGAAAACTCTCAAGGATCTTACCGCTGTTGAGATCCAGTTCGATATAACCCACTCGTGCACCCAACTG
ATCTTCAGCATCTTTTACTTTCACCAGCGTTTCTGGGTGAGCAAAAACAGGAAGGCAAAATGCCGCAAAA
AAGGGAATAAGGGCGACACGGAAATGTTGAATACTCATACTCTTCCTTTTTCAATATTATTGAAGCATTT
ATCAGGGTTATTGTCTCATGAGCGGATACATATTTGAATGTATTTAGAAAAATAAACAAATAGGGGTTCC
GCGCACATTTCCCCGAAAAGTGCCACCTGACGTCTAAGAAACCATTATTATCATGACATTAACCTATAAA
AATAGGCGTATCACGAGGCAGAATTTCAGATAAAAAAAATCCTTAGCTTTCGCTAAGGATGATTTCTGGA
ATTCGCGGCCGCTTCTAG
